Addgene plasmid #200508: pKLV2.2-h7SKgRNA5(ARID1A(44))-hU6gRNA5(ARID1B(23))-PGKpuroBFP-W
Purpose: Lentiviral vector expressing gRNA targeting human ARID1A and ARID1B
Depositing lab: Kosuke Yusa. Depositing organization: Kyoto University, Institute for Life and Medical Sciences. Publication: Canonical BAF complex regulates the oncogenic program in human T-cell acute lymphoblastic leukemia. Aoki K, Hyuga M, Tarumoto Y, Nishibuchi G, Ueda A, Ochi Y, Sugino S, Mikami T, Kobushi H, Kato I, Akahane K, Inukai T, Takaori-Kondo A, Takita J, Ogawa S, Yusa K. Blood. 2023 Nov 3:blood.2023020857. doi: 10.1182/blood.2023020857. PubMed 37922452.
Backbone
  Vector backbone: pKLV2.2-h7SKgRNA5(SapI)-hU6gRNA5(BbsI)-PGKpuroBFP-W
  Backbone manufacturer: addgene
  Backbone size w/o insert (bp): 9030
  Total vector size (bp): 9032
  Vector type: Lentiviral
  Selectable markers: Puromycin
Growth in bacteria
  Bacterial resistance: Ampicillin, 100 μg/mL
  Growth temperature: 37°C
  Growth strain: NEB Stable
  Copy number: Unknown
Gene/Insert
  Gene/Insert name: ARID1A(44), ARID1B(23)
  gRNA/shRNA sequence: AGGGCAAACTGCCCAGTGT, TTTGACGCAGACGTAGAGT
  Species: H. sapiens (human)
  Entrez Gene: ARID1A (a.k.a. B120, BAF250, BAF250a, BM029, C1orf4, CSS2, ELD, MRD14, OSA1, P270, SMARCF1, hELD, hOSA1); ARID1B (a.k.a. 6A3-5, BAF250B, BRIGHT, CSS1, DAN15, ELD/OSA1, MRD12, OSA2, P250R, SMARCF2)
  Cloning method: Restriction Enzyme; 5′ cloning site SapI (destroyed during cloning); 3′ cloning site BbsI (destroyed during cloning)
  Sequencing primers: 5′ ATGATATTTGCTATGCTGGTTAAAT; 3′ AGATAATTAGAATTAATTTGACTG
Terms and licenses: Academic/Nonprofit Terms; Industry Terms: Not Available to Industry
How to cite: pKLV2.2-h7SKgRNA5(ARID1A(44))-hU6gRNA5(ARID1B(23))-PGKpuroBFP-W was a gift from Kosuke Yusa (Addgene plasmid # 200508 ; http://n2t.net/addgene:200508 ; RRID:Addgene_200508)
