[The description below was written by a language model from this plasmid's Addgene catalogue record and pLannotate feature annotations shown in this document.]
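Description:
pKLV2.2-h7SKgRNA5(ARID1A(44))-hU6gRNA5(ARID1B(23))-PGKpuroBFP-W is a 9,032 bp HIV-1-based lentiviral transfer plasmid that delivers two CRISPR guide RNAs at once, one against human ARID1A and one against human ARID1B. These genes encode the paralogous BAF250a and BAF250b subunits of the BAF chromatin-remodelling complex. It derives from a dual-guide pKLV2.2 backbone in which the two spacers were inserted at SapI and BbsI sites, both destroyed by the cloning. In bacteria the plasmid replicates from a high-copy ColE1/pUC-type origin and is selected with ampicillin (AmpR). An f1 origin and lacZα/lac promoter remnants with T7 and T3 promoters remain from the parental cloning vector.

The viral genome is transcribed from a CMV enhancer/promoter fused to a truncated 5' LTR, and it carries the Ψ packaging signal with a gag fragment, the RRE for Rev-dependent export, and the cPPT/CTS. It ends in a truncated 3' LTR followed by a bGH polyadenylation signal. Between the LTRs sit two Pol III guide cassettes, each ending in an S. pyogenes Cas9 scaffold (annotated as tracrRNA fragments). By the construct name, the ARID1A guide is driven by the human 7SK promoter, which the feature table does not annotate, and the ARID1B guide by the annotated human U6 promoter. Downstream, a mouse PGK promoter expresses puromycin N-acetyltransferase followed by TagBFP, with a WPRE to enhance expression. Transduced cells can therefore be selected with puromycin or tracked by blue fluorescence.

No Cas9 is encoded, so the nuclease must be supplied separately. The vector is suited to simultaneous disruption of ARID1A and ARID1B, and the associated study examined the canonical BAF complex in human T-cell acute lymphoblastic leukaemia.
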