Features (pLannotate 1.2.2; 29 found; start..end, strand, type, name):
     49..477     -  rep_origin     f1 ori (sequence partly withheld): f1 bacteriophage origin of replication; arrow indicates direction of (+) strand synthesis
    482..637     -  CDS            lacZα (fragment): LacZα fragment of β-galactosidase; lacZ fragment
    645..663     +  promoter       T7 promoter: promoter for bacteriophage T7 RNA polymerase
    677..977     +  enhancer       CMV enhancer: human cytomegalovirus immediate early enhancer
    978..1177    +  promoter       CMV promoter: human cytomegalovirus (CMV) immediate early promoter
   1195..1375    +  LTR            5' LTR (truncated): truncated 5' long terminal repeat (LTR) from HIV-1
   1422..1547    +  misc_feature   HIV-1 Ψ: packaging signal of human immunodeficiency virus type 1
   1531..1869    +  CDS            HIV-1 gag (fragment): gag protein from human immunodeficiency virus 1; gag
   2046..2279    +  misc_feature   RRE: The Rev response element (RRE) of HIV-1 allows for Rev-dependent mRNA export from the nucleus to the cytoplasm.
   2656..2756    +  CDS            Rev (fragment): human immunodeficiency virus 1 (HIV-1) Rev protein; rev; enhances nuclear export of unspliced and incompletely spliced viral mRNAs
   2806..2923    +  misc_feature   cPPT/CTS: central polypurine tract and central termination sequence of HIV-1
   3262..3329    +  misc_RNA       tracrRNA (fragment): trans-activating CRISPR RNA for the Streptococcus pyogenes CRISPR/Cas9 system
   3380..3620    +  promoter       U6 promoter: RNA polymerase III promoter for human U6 snRNA
   3667..3734    +  misc_RNA       tracrRNA (fragment): trans-activating CRISPR RNA for the Streptococcus pyogenes CRISPR/Cas9 system
   3757..4256    +  promoter       PGK promoter: mouse phosphoglycerate kinase 1 promoter
   4296..4892    +  CDS            PuroR (fragment): puromycin N-acetyltransferase; pac from Streptomyces; confers resistance to puromycin
   4965..5663    +  CDS            TagBFP: TagBFP is a basic (constitutively fluorescent) blue fluorescent protein published in 2008, derived from Entacmaea quadricolor. It is reported to be a very rapidly-maturing monomer with very low acid sensitivity.
   5675..6261    +  misc_feature   WPRE: woodchuck hepatitis virus posttranscriptional regulatory element
   6255..6401    +  CDS            nef (fragment): NEF_HV1LA - Experimental evidence at protein level: Swiss-Prot protein existence level 1. Extracellular Nef protein targets CD4(+) T-lymphocytes for apoptosis by interacting with CXCR4 surface receptors. From Human immunodeficiency virus type 1 group M subtype B (isolate Lai) (HIV-1).
   6409..6587    +  LTR            5' LTR (truncated): truncated 5' long terminal repeat (LTR) from HIV-1
   6613..6724    +  polyA_signal   bGH poly(A) signal: bovine growth hormone polyadenylation signal
   6863..6881    -  promoter       T3 promoter: promoter for bacteriophage T3 RNA polymerase
   6926..6942    -  protein_bind   lac operator: The lac repressor binds to the lac operator to inhibit transcription in E. coli. This inhibition can be relieved by adding lactose or isopropyl-β-D-thiogalactopyranoside (IPTG). lac repressor encoded by lacI
   6950..6980    -  promoter       lac promoter: promoter for the E. coli lac operon
   6995..7016    -  protein_bind   CAP binding site: CAP binding activates transcription in the presence of cAMP. E. coli catabolite activator protein
   7029..7121    -  CDS            lacI (fragment): lac repressor; lacI; The lac repressor binds to the lac operator to inhibit transcription in E. coli. This inhibition can be relieved by adding lactose or isopropyl-β-D-thiogalactopyranoside (IPTG).
   7304..7892    -  rep_origin     ori: high-copy-number ColE1/pMB1/pBR322/pUC origin of replication
   8063..8923    -  CDS            AmpR: β-lactamase; bla; confers resistance to ampicillin, carbenicillin, and related antibiotics
   8924..9028    -  promoter       AmpR promoter: bla
>Addgene plasmid #200508 | pKLV2.2-h7SKgRNA5(ARID1A(44))-hU6gRNA5(ARID1B(23))-PGKpuroBFP-W | addgene full sequence | sequence record 419621 | Addgene NGS Result
TTTCCCCGAAAAGTGCCACCTAAATTGTAAGCGTTAATATTTTGTTAAAATTCGCGTTAAATTTTTGTTA
AATCAGCTCATTTTTTAACCAATAGGCCGAAATCGGCAAAATCCCTTATAAATCAAAAGAATAGACCGAG
ATAGGGT
[37 nt withheld, positions 148-184]
AAAGAACGTGGACTCCAACGTCAAAGG
[49 nt withheld, positions 212-260]
T
[91 nt withheld, positions 262-352]
G
[124 nt withheld, positions 354-477]
CCCATTCGCCATTCAGGCTGCGCAACTGTTGGGAAGGGCGATCGGTGCGGGCCTCTTCGCTATTACGCCA
GCTGGCGAAAGGGGGATGTGCTGCAAGGCGATTAAGTTGGGTAACGCCAGGGTTTTCCCAGTCACGACGT
TGTAAAACGACGGCCAGTGAGCGCGCGTAATACGACTCACTATAGGGCGAATTGACTAGTACATAACTTA
CGGTAAATGGCCCGCCTGGCTGACCGCCCAACGACCCCCGCCCATTGACGTCAATAATGACGTATGTTCC
CATAGTAACGCCAATAGGGACTTTCCATTGACGTCAATGGGTGGAGTATTTACGGTAAACTGCCCACTTG
GCAGTACATCAAGTGTATCATATGCCAAGTACGCCCCCTATTGACGTCAATGACGGTAAATGGCCCGCCT
GGCATTATGCCCAGTACATGACCTTATGGGACTTTCCTACTTGGCAGTACATCTACGTATTAGTCATCGC
TATTACCATGGTGATGCGGTTTTGGCAGTACATCAATGGGCGTGGATAGCGGTTTGACTCACGGGGATTT
CCAAGTCTCCACCCCATTGACGTCAATGGGAGTTTGTTTTGGCACCAAAATCAACGGGACTTTCCAAAAT
GTCGTAACAACTCCGCCCCATTGACGCAAATGGGCGGTAGGCGTGTACGGTGGGAGGTCTATATAAGCAG
CGCGTTTTGCCTGTACTGGGTCTCTCTGGTTAGACCAGATCTGAGCCTGGGAGCTCTCTGGCTAACTAGG
GAACCCACTGCTTAAGCCTCAATAAAGCTTGCCTTGAGTGCTTCAAGTAGTGTGTGCCCGTCTGTTGTGT
GACTCTGGTAACTAGAGATCCCTCAGACCCTTTTAGTCAGTGTGGAAAATCTCTAGCAGTGGCGCCCGAA
CAGGGACTTGAAAGCGAAAGGGAAACCAGAGGAGCTCTCTCGACGCAGGACTCGGCTTGCTGAAGCGCGC
ACGGCAAGAGGCGAGGGGCGGCGACTGGTGAGTACGCCAAAAATTTTGACTAGCGGAGGCTAGAAGGAGA
GAGATGGGTGCGAGAGCGTCAGTATTAAGCGGGGGAGAATTAGATCGCGATGGGAAAAAATTCGGTTAAG
GCCAGGGGGAAAGAAAAAATATAAATTAAAACATATAGTATGGGCAAGCAGGGAGCTAGAACGATTCGCA
GTTAATCCTGGCCTGTTAGAAACATCAGAAGGCTGTAGACAAATACTGGGACAGCTACAACCATCCCTTC
AGACAGGATCAGAAGAACTTAGATCATTATATAATACAGTAGCAACCCTCTATTGTGTGCATCAAAGGAT
AGAGATAAAAGACACCAAGGAAGCTTTAGACAAGATAGAGGAACAGCAAAACAAAAGTAAGACCACCGCA
CAGCAAGCGGCCGGCCGCGCTGATCTTCAGACCTGGAGGAGGAGATATGAGGGACAATTGGAGAAGTGAA
TTATATAAATATAAAGTAGTAAAAATTGAACCATTAGGAGTAGCACCCACCAAGGCAAAGAGAAGAGTGG
TGCAGAGAGAAAAAAGAGCAGTGGGAATAGGAGCTTTGTTCCTTGGGTTCTTGGGAGCAGCAGGAAGCAC
TATGGGCGCAGCGTCAATGACGCTGACGGTACAGGCCAGACAATTATTGTCTGGTATAGTGCAGCAGCAG
AACAATTTGCTGAGGGCTATTGAGGCGCAACAGCATCTGTTGCAACTCACAGTCTGGGGCATCAAGCAGC
TCCAGGCAAGAATCCTGGCTGTGGAAAGATACCTAAAGGATCAACAGCTCCTGGGGATTTGGGGTTGCTC
TGGAAAACTCATTTGCACCACTGCTGTGCCTTGGAATGCTAGTTGGAGTAATAAATCTCTGGAACAGATT
TGGAATCACACGACCTGGATGGAGTGGGACAGAGAAATTAACAATTACACAAGCTTAATACACTCCTTAA
TTGAAGAATCGCAAAACCAGCAAGAAAAGAATGAACAAGAATTATTGGAATTAGATAAATGGGCAAGTTT
GTGGAATTGGTTTAACATAACAAATTGGCTGTGGTATATAAAATTATTCATAATGATAGTAGGAGGCTTG
GTAGGTTTAAGAATAGTTTTTGCTGTACTTTCTATAGTGAATAGAGTTAGGCAGGGATATTCACCATTAT
CGTTTCAGACCCACCTCCCAACCCCGAGGGGACCCGACAGGCCCGAAGGAATAGAAGAAGAAGGTGGAGA
GAGAGACAGAGACAGATCCATTCGATTAGTGAACGGATCGGCACTGCGTGCGCCAATTCTGCAGACAAAT
GGCAGTATTCATCCACAATTTTAAAAGAAAAGGGGGGATTGGGGGGTACAGTGCAGGGGAAAGAATAGTA
GACATAATAGCAACAGACATACAAACTAAAGAATTACAAAAACAAATTACAAAAATTCAAAATTTTCGGG
TTTATTACAGGGACAGCAGAGATCCAGTTTGGTTAGTACCGGGCCCTACGCGTCTGCAGTATTTAGCATG
CCCCACCCATCTGCAAGGCATTCTGGATAGTGTCAAAACAGCCGGAAATCAAGTCCGTTTATCTCAAACT
TTAGCATTTTGGGAATAAATGATATTTGCTATGCTGGTTAAATTAGATTTTAGTTAAATTTCCTGCTGAA
GCTCTAGTACGATAAGCAACTTGACCTAAGTGTAAAGTTGAGACTTCCTTCAGGTTTATATAGCTTGTGC
GCCGCTTGGGTACCTCGAGGGCAAACTGCCCAGTGTGTTTAAGAGCTATGCTGGAAACAGCATAGCAAGT
TTAAATAAGGCTAGTCCGTTATCAACTTGAAAAAGTGGCACCGAGTCGGTGCTTTTTTTAGCCGAACTGT
TTCACACTCACGCGTCCAAGGTCGGGCAGGAAGAGGGCCTATTTCCCATGATTCCTTCATATTTGCATAT
ACGATACAAGGCTGTTAGAGAGATAATTAGAATTAATTTGACTGTAAACACAAAGATATTAGTACAAAAT
ACGTGACGTAGAAAGTAATAATTTCTTGGGTAGTTTGCAGTTTTAAAATTATGTTTTAAAATGGACTATC
ATATGCTTACCGTAACTTGAAAGTATTTCGATTTCTTGGCTTTATATATCTTGTGGAAAGGACGAAACAC
CGTTTGACGCAGACGTAGAGTGTTTAAGAGCTATGCTGGAAACAGCATAGCAAGTTTAAATAAGGCTAGT
CCGTTATCAACTTGAAAAAGTGGCACCGAGTCGGTGCTTTTTTTGGATCCAATTCTACCGGGTAGGGGAG
GCGCTTTTCCCAAGGCAGTCTGGAGCATGCGCTTTAGCAGCCCCGCTGGGCACTTGGCGCTACACAAGTG
GCCTCTGGCCTCGCACACATTCCACATCCACCGGTAGGCGCCAACCGGCTCCGTTCTTTGGTGGCCCCTT
CGCGCCACCTTCTACTCCTCCCCTAGTCAGGAAGTTCCCCCCCGCCCCGCAGCTCGCGTCGTGCAGGACG
TGACAAATGGAAGTAGCACGTCTCACTAGTCTCGTGCAGATGGACAGCACCGCTGAGCAATGGAAGCGGG
TAGGCCTTTGGGGCAGCGGCCAATAGCAGCTTTGCTCCTTCGCTTTCTGGGCTCAGAGGCTGGGAAGGGG
TGGGTCCGGGGGCGGGCTCAGGGGCGGGCTCAGGGGCGGGGCGGGCGCCCGAAGGTCCTCCGGAGGCCCG
GCATTCTGCACGCTTCAAAAGCGCACGTCTGCCGCGCTGTTCTCCTCTTCCTCATCTCCGGGCCTTTCGA
CCTGCATCCATCTAGATCTCGAGCAGCTGAAGCTTACCATGACCGAGTACAAGCCCACGGTGCGCCTCGC
CACCCGCGACGACGTCCCCAGGGCCGTACGCACCCTCGCCGCCGCGTTCGCCGACTACCCCGCCACGCGC
CACACCGTCGATCCGGACCGCCACATCGAGCGGGTCACCGAGCTGCAAGAACTCTTCCTCACGCGCGTCG
GGCTCGACATCGGCAAGGTGTGGGTCGCGGACGACGGCGCCGCGGTGGCGGTCTGGACCACGCCGGAGAG
CGTCGAAGCGGGGGCGGTGTTCGCCGAGATCGGCCCGCGCATGGCCGAGTTGAGCGGTTCCCGGCTGGCC
GCGCAGCAACAGATGGAAGGCCTCCTGGCGCCGCACCGGCCCAAGGAGCCCGCGTGGTTCCTGGCCACCG
TCGGCGTCTCGCCCGACCACCAGGGCAAGGGTCTGGGCAGCGCCGTCGTGCTCCCCGGAGTGGAGGCGGC
CGAGCGCGCCGGGGTGCCCGCCTTCCTGGAGACCTCCGCGCCCCGCAACCTCCCCTTCTACGAGCGGCTC
GGCTTCACCGTCACCGCCGACGTCGAGGTGCCCGAAGGACCGCGCACCTGGTGCATGACCCGCAAGCCCG
GTGCCGGCGGCGGGTCCGGAGGAGAGGGCAGAGGAAGTCTCCTAACATGCGGTGACGTGGAGGAGAATCC
TGGCCCAATGAGCGAGCTGATTAAGGAGAACATGCACATGAAGCTGTACATGGAGGGCACCGTGGACAAC
CATCACTTCAAGTGCACATCCGAGGGCGAAGGCAAGCCCTACGAGGGCACCCAGACCATGAGAATCAAGG
TGGTCGAGGGCGGCCCTCTCCCCTTCGCCTTCGACATCCTGGCTACTAGCTTCCTCTACGGCAGCAAGAC
CTTCATCAACCACACCCAGGGCATCCCCGACTTCTTCAAGCAGTCCTTCCCTGAGGGCTTCACATGGGAG
AGAGTCACCACATACGAGGACGGGGGCGTGCTGACCGCTACCCAGGACACCAGCCTCCAGGACGGCTGCC
TCATCTACAACGTCAAGATCAGAGGGGTGAACTTCACATCCAACGGCCCTGTGATGCAGAAGAAAACACT
CGGCTGGGAGGCCTTCACCGAGACGCTGTACCCCGCTGACGGCGGCCTGGAAGGCAGAAACGACATGGCC
CTGAAGCTCGTGGGCGGGAGCCATCTGATCGCAAACATCAAGACCACATATAGATCCAAGAAACCCGCTA
AGAACCTCAAGATGCCTGGCGTCTACTATGTGGACTACAGACTGGAAAGAATCAAGGAGGCCAACAACGA
GACCTACGTCGAGCAGCACGAGGTGGCAGTGGCCAGATACTGCGACCTCCCTAGCAAACTGGGGCACAAG
CTTAATTGAGCGGCCGCTCAACCTCTGGATTACAAAATTTGTGAAAGATTGACTGGTATTCTTAACTATG
TTGCTCCTTTTACGCTATGTGGATACGCTGCTTTAATGCCTTTGTATCATGCTATTGCTTCCCGTATGGC
TTTCATTTTCTCCTCCTTGTATAAATCCTGGTTGCTGTCTCTTTATGAGGAGTTGTGGCCCGTTGTCAGG
CAACGTGGCGTGGTGTGCACTGTGTTTGCTGACGCAACCCCCACTGGTTGGGGCATTGCCACCACCTGTC
AGCTCCTTTCCGGGACTTTCGCTTTCCCCCTCCCTATTGCCACGGCGGAACTCATCGCCGCCTGCCTTGC
CCGCTGCTGGACAGGGGCTCGGCTGTTGGGCACTGACAATTCCGTGGTGTTGTCGGGGAAATCATCGTCC
TTTCCTTGGCTGCTCGCCTGTGTTGCCACCTGGATTCTGCGCGGGACGTCCTTCTGCTACGTCCCTTCGG
CCCTCAATCCAGCGGACCTTCCTTCCCGCGGCCTGCTGCCGGCTCTGCGGCCTCTTCCGCGTCTACGCCT
TCGCCCTCAGACGAGTCGGATCTCCCTTTGGGCCGCCTCCCCGCAGGTACCTTTAAGACCAATGACTTAC
AAGGCAGCTGTAGATCTTAGCCACTTTTTAAAAGAAAAGGGGGGACTGGAAGGGCTAATTCACTCCCAAA
GAAGTCAAGATCTGCTTTTTGCCTGTACTGGGTCTCTCTGGTTAGACCAGAGTCTCTCTGGTTAGACCAG
ATCTGAGCCTGGGAGCTCTCTGGCTAACTAGGGAACCCACTGCTTAAGCCTCAATAAAGCTTGCCTTGAG
TGCTTCAAGTAGTGTGTGCCCGTCTGTTGTGTGACTCTGGTAACTAGAGATCCCTCAGACCCTTTTAGTC
AGTGTGGAAAATCTCTAGCAGTTTAAACCCGCTGATCAGCCTCGACTGTGCCTTCTAGTTGCCAGCCATC
TGTTGTTTGCCCCTCCCCCGTGCCTTCCTTGACCCTGGAAGGTGCCACTCCCACTGTCCTTTCCTAATAA
AATGAGGAAATTGCATCGCATTGTCTGAGTAGGTGTCATTCTATTCTGGGGGGTGGGGTGGGGCAGGACA
GCAAGGGGGAGGATTGGGAAGTCAATAGCAGGCATGCTGGGGATGCGGTGGGCTCTATGGGCGGCCGTTA
ATTAAGCTTTTGTTCCCTTTAGTGAGGGTTAATTGCGCGCTTGGCGTAATCATGGTCATAGCTGTTTCCT
GTGTGAAATTGTTATCCGCTCACAATTCCACACAACATACGAGCCGGGAGCATAAAGTGTAAAGCCTGGG
GTGCCTAATGAGTGAGCTAACTCACATTAATTGCGTTGCGCTCACTGCCCGCTTTCCAGTCGGGAAACCT
GTCGTGCCAGCTGCATTAATGAATCGGCCAACGCGCGGGGAGAGGCGGTTTGCGTATTGGGCGCTGTTCC
GCTTCCTCGCTCACTGACTCGCTGCGCTCGGTCGTTCGGCTGCGGCGAGCGGTATCAGCTCACTCAAAGG
CGGTAATACGGTTATCCACAGAATCAGGGGATAACGCAGGAAAGAACATGTGAGCAAAAGGCCAGCAAAA
GGCCAGGAACCGTAAAAAGGCCGCGTTGCTGGCGTTTTTCCATAGGCTCCGCCCCCCTGACGAGCATCAC
AAAAATCGACGCTCAAGTCAGAGGTGGCGAAACCCGACAGGACTATAAAGATACCAGGCGTTTCCCCCTG
GAAGCTCCCTCGTGCGCTCTCCTGTTCCGACCCTGCCGCTTACCGGATACCTGTCCGCCTTTCTCCCTTC
GGGAAGCGTGGCGCTTTCTCATAGCTCACGCTGTAGGTATCTCAGTTCGGTGTAGGTCGTTCGCTCCAAG
CTGGGCTGTGTGCACGAACCCCCCGTTCAGCCCGACCGCTGCGCCTTATCCGGTAACTATCGTCTTGAGT
CCAACCCGGTAAGACACGACTTATCGCCACTGGCAGCAGCCACTGGTAACAGGATTAGCAGAGCGAGGTA
TGTAGGCGGTGCTACAGAGTTCTTGAAGTGGTGGCCTAACTACGGCTACACTAGAAGAACAGTATTTGGT
ATCTGCGCTCTGCTGAAGCCAGTTACCTTCGGAAAAAGAGTTGGTAGCTCTTGATCCGGCAAACAAACCA
CCGCTGGTAGCGGTGGTTTTTTTGTTTGCAAGCAGCAGATTACGCGCAGAAAAAAAGGATCTCAAGAAGA
TCCTTTGATCTTTTCTACGGGGTCTGACGCTCAGTGGAACGAAAACTCACGTTAAGGGATTTTGGTCATG
AGATTATCAAAAAGGATCTTCACCTAGATCCTTTTAAATTAAAAATGAAGTTTTAAATCAATCTAAAGTA
TATATGAGTAAACTTGGTCTGACAGTTACCAATGCTTAATCAGTGAGGCACCTATCTCAGCGATCTGTCT
ATTTCGTTCATCCATAGTTGCCTGACTCCCCGTCGTGTAGATAACTACGATACGGGAGGGCTTACCATCT
GGCCCCAGTGCTGCAATGATACCGCGAGACCCACGCTCACCGGCTCCAGATTTATCAGCAATAAACCAGC
CAGCCGGAAGGGCCGAGCGCAGAAGTGGTCCTGCAACTTTATCCGCCTCCATCCAGTCTATTAATTGTTG
CCGGGAAGCTAGAGTAAGTAGTTCGCCAGTTAATAGTTTGCGCAACGTTGTTGCCATTGCTACAGGCATC
GTGGTGTCACGCTCGTCGTTTGGTATGGCTTCATTCAGCTCCGGTTCCCAACGATCAAGGCGAGTTACAT
GATCCCCCATGTTGTGCAAAAAAGCGGTTAGCTCCTTCGGTCCTCCGATCGTTGTCAGAAGTAAGTTGGC
CGCAGTGTTATCACTCATGGTTATGGCAGCACTGCATAATTCTCTTACTGTCATGCCATCCGTAAGATGC
TTTTCTGTGACTGGTGAGTACTCAACCAAGTCATTCTGAGAATAGTGTATGCGGCGACCGAGTTGCTCTT
GCCCGGCGTCAATACGGGATAATACCGCGCCACATAGCAGAACTTTAAAAGTGCTCATCATTGGAAAACG
TTCTTCGGGGCGAAAACTCTCAAGGATCTTACCGCTGTTGAGATCCAGTTCGATGTAACCCACTCGTGCA
CCCAACTGATCTTCAGCATCTTTTACTTTCACCAGCGTTTCTGGGTGAGCAAAAACAGGAAGGCAAAATG
CCGCAAAAAAGGGAATAAGGGCGACACGGAAATGTTGAATACTCATACTCTTCCTTTTTCAATATTATTG
AAGCATTTATCAGGGTTATTGTCTCATGAGCGGATACATATTTGAATGTATTTAGAAAAATAAACAAATA
GGGGTTCCGCGCACA
